>Addgene plasmid #50327 | pICH75111 | addgene full sequence | sequence record 497546 | Addgene NGS Result
TAACCAGCAAATCAATATCGCTGTGTGGCTTCAGGCCGCCATCCACTGCGGAGCCGTACAAATGTACGGC
CAGCAACGTCGGTTCGAGATGGCGCTCGATGACGCCAACTACCTCTGATAGTTGAGTCGATACTTCGGCG
ATCACCGCTTCCCTCATGATGTTTAACTTTGTTTTAGGGCGACTGCCCTGCTGCGTAACATCGTTGCTGC
TCCATAACATCAAACATCGACCCACGGCGTAACGCGCTTGCTGCTTGGATGCCCGAGGCATAGACTGTAC
CCCAAAAAAAAACAGTCATAACAAGCCATGAAAACCGCCACTGCGCCGTTACCACCGCTGCGTTCGGTCA
AGGTTCTGGACCAGTTGCGTGAGCGCATACTCTTCCTTTTTCAATATTATTGAAGCATTTATCAGGGTTA
TTGTCTCATGAGCGGATACATATTTGAATGTATTTAGAAAAATAAACAAATAGGGGTTCCGCGCACATTT
CCCCGAAAAGTGCCACCTGACGTCTAAGAAACCATTATTATCATGACATTAACCTATAAAAATAGGCGTA
TCACGAGGCCCTTTCGTCCACTGAAGAGCCACTTCGTGGTCTCAAAGCTCATTGTTTGCCTCCCTGCTGC
GGTTTTTCACCGAAGTTCATGCCAGTCCAGCGTTTTTGCAGCAGAAAAGCCGCCGACTTCGGTTTGCGGT
CGCGAGTGAAGATCCCTTTCTTGTTACCGCCAACGCGCAATATGCCTTGCGAGGTCGCAAAATCGGCGAA
ATTCCATACCTGTTCACCGACGACGGCGCTGACGCGATCAAAGACGCGGTGATACATATCCAGCCATGCA
CACTGATACTCTTCACTCCACATGTCGGTGTACATTGAGTGCAGCCCGGCTAACGTATCCACGCCGTATT
CGGTGATGATAATCGGCTGATGCAGTTTCTCCTGCCAGGCCAGAAGTTCTTTTTCCAGTACCTTCTCTGC
CGTTTCCAAATCGCCGCTTTGGACATACCATCCGTAATAACGGTTCAGGCACAGCACATCAAAGAGATCG
CTGATGGTATCGGTGTGAGCGTCGCAGAACATTACATTGACGCAGGTGATCGGACGCGTCGGGTCGAGTT
TACGCGTTGCTTCCGCCAGTGGCGCGAAATATTCCCGTGCACCTTGCGGACGGGTATCCGGTTCGTTGGC
AATACTCCACATCACCACGCTTGGGTGGTTTTTGTCACGCGCTATCAGCTCTTTAATCGCCTGTAAGTGC
GCTTGCTGAGTTTCCCCGTTGACTGCCTCTTCGCTGTACAGTTCTTTCGGCTTGTTGCCCGCTTCGAAAC
CAATGCCTAAAGAGAGGTTAAAGCCGACAGCAGCAGTTTCATCAATCACCACGATGCCATGTTCATCTGC
CCAGTCGAGCATCTCTTCAGCGTAAGGGTAATGCGAGGTACGGTAGGAGTTGGCCCCAATCCAGTCCATT
AATGCGTGGTCGTGCACCATCAGCACGTTATCGAATCCTTTGCCACGCAAGTCCGCATCTTCATGACGAC
CAAAGCCAGTAAAGTAGAACGGTTTGTGGTTAATCAGGAACTGTTCGCCCTTCACTGCCACTGACCGGAT
GCCGACGCGAAGCGGGTAGATATCACACTCTGTCTGGCTTTTGGCTGTGACGCACAGTTCATAGAGATAA
CCTTCACCCGGTTGCCAGAGGTGCGGATTCACCACTTGCAAAGTCCCGCTAGTGCCTTGTCCAGTTGCAA
CCACCTGTTGATCCGCATCACGCAGTTCAACGCTGACATCACCATTGGCCACCACCTGTAAGGGGAAAAA
AATTGACAAAAAGCAAAGGTCAAGCAAATGTATGGAAATATAAAATTTCACACAGTATCTCTTAAGTTAC
ACGTTGAAGCATGAAGTACCTGCCAGTCAACAGACGCGTGGTTACAGTCTTGCGCGACATGCGTCACCAC
GGTGATATCGTCCACCCAGGTGTTCGGCGTGGTGTAGAGCATTACGCTGCGATGGATTCCGGCATAGTTA
AAGAAATCATGGAAGTAAGACTGCTTTTTCTTGCCGTTTTCGTCGGTAATCACCATTCCCGGCGGGATAG
TCTGCCAGTTCAGTTCGTTGTTCACACAAACGGTGATACGTACACTTTTCCCGGCAATAACATACGGCGT
GACATCGGCTTCAAATGGCGTATAGCCGCCCTGATGCTCCATCACTTCCTGATTATTGACCCACACTTTG
CCGTAATGAGTGACCGCATCGAAACGCAGCACGATACGCTGGCCTGCCCAACCTGAAAAAAGATTATTAG
CGTCAGTACAAATAGTATACTTCAAAAAATTAAAAATACAGACCAAAAAAGAGAGAGTAAGACTTACCTT
TCGGTATAAAGACTTCGCGCTGATACCAGACGTTGCCCGCATAATTACGAATATCTGCATCGGCGAACTG
ATCGTTAAAACTGCCTGGCACAGCAATTGCCCGGCTTTCTTGTAACGCGCTTTCCCACCAACGCTGATCA
ATTCCACAGTTTTCGCGATCCAGACTGAATGCCCACAGGCCGTCGAGTTTTTTGATTTCACGGGTTGGGG
TTTCTACAGGACGTAACATAAGGGACTGACCCATTTGAGACCACAGAGTGATTAATGAATCGGCCAACGC
GCGGGGAGAGGCGGTTTGCGTATTGGGCGCTCTTCCGCTTCCTCGCTCACTGACTCGCTGCGCTCGGTCG
TTCGGCTGCGGCGAGCGGTATCAGCTCACTCAAAGGCGGTAATACGGTTATCCACAGAATCAGGGGATAA
CGCAGGAAAGAACATGTGAGCAAAAGGCCAGCAAAAGGCCAGGAACCGTAAAAAGGCCGCGTTGCTGGCG
TTTTTCCATAGGCTCCGCCCCCCTGACGAGCATCACAAAAATCGACGCTCAAGTCAGAGGTGGCGAAACC
CGACAGGACTATAAAGATACCAGGCGTTTCCCCCTGGAAGCTCCCTCGTGCGCTCTCCTGTTCCGACCCT
GCCGCTTACCGGATACCTGTCCGCCTTTCTCCCTTCGGGAAGCGTGGCGCTTTCTCATAGCTCACGCTGT
AGGTATCTCAGTTCGGTGTAGGTCGTTCGCTCCAAGCTGGGCTGTGTGCACGAACCCCCCGTTCAGCCCG
ACCGCTGCGCCTTATCCGGTAACTATCGTCTTGAGTCCAACCCGGTAAGACACGACTTATCGCCACTGGC
AGCAGCCACTGGTAACAGGATTAGCAGAGCGAGGTATGTAGGCGGTGCTACAGAGTTCTTGAAGTGGTGG
CCTAACTACGGCTACACTAGAAGAACAGTATTTGGTATCTGCGCTCTGCTGAAGCCAGTTACCTTCGGAA
AAAGAGTTGGTAGCTCTTGATCCGGCAAACAAACCACCGCTGGTAGCGGTGGTTTTTTTGTTTGCAAGCA
GCAGATTACGCGCAGAAAAAAAGGATCTCAAGAAGATCCTTTGATCTTTTCTACGGGGTCTGACGCTCAG
TGGAACGAAAACTCACGTTAAGGGATTTTGGTCATGAGATTATCAAAAAGGATCTTCACCTAGATCCTTT
TAAATTAAAAATGAAGTTTTAAATCAATCTAAAGTATATATGAGTAAACTTGGTCTGACAGTTATTTGCC
GACTACCTTGGTGATCTCGCCTTTTACGTAATGGACAAATTCTTCCAACTGATCTGCGCGCGAGGCCAAG
CGATCTTCTTCTTGTCCAAGATAAGCCTGTCTAGCTTCAAGTATGACGGGCTGATACTGGGCCGGCAGGC
GCTCCATTGCCCAGTCGGCAGCGACATCCTTCGGCGCGATTTTGCCGGTTACTGCGCTGTACCAAATGCG
GGACAACGTAAGCACTACATTTCGCTCATCGCCAGCCCAGTCGGGCGGCGAGTTCCATAGCGTTAAGGTT
TCATTTAGCGCCTCAAATAGATCCTGTTCAGGAACCGGATCAAAGAGTTCCTCCGCCGCTGGACCTACCA
AGGCAACGCTATGTTCTCTTGCTTTTGTCAGCAAGATAGCCAGATCAATGTCGATCGTGGCTGGCTCGAA
GATACCTGCAAGAATGTCATTGCGCTGCCATTCTCCAAATTGCAGTTCGCGCTTAGCTGGATAACGCCAC
GGAATGATGTCGTCGTGCACAACAATGGTGACTTCTACAGCGCGGAGAATCTCGCTCTCTCCAGGGGAAG
CCGAAGTTTCCAAAAGGTCGTTGATCAAAGCTCGCCGCGTTGTTTCATCAAGCCTTACGGTCACCG
Features (pLannotate 1.2.2; 9 found; start..end, strand, type, name):
    164..220     -  CDS            GmR (fragment): gentamycin acetyltransferase; aacC1; confers resistance to gentamycin
    308..388     +  CDS            int (fragment): INT2_ECOLX - Protein inferred from homology: Swiss-Prot protein existence level 3. Putative integrase believed to be involved in the insertion of antibiotic resistance genes into plasmids and transposons. From Escherichia coli.
    379..483     -  promoter       AmpR promoter: bla
    609..1808    -  CDS            GUS (fragment): β-glucuronidase; uidA (or gusA) from E. coli
   1908..2294    -  CDS            GUS (fragment): β-glucuronidase; uidA (or gusA) from E. coli
   2376..2609    -  CDS            GUS (fragment): β-glucuronidase; uidA (or gusA) from E. coli
   2641..2690    -  CDS            lacI (fragment): lac repressor; lacI; The lac repressor binds to the lac operator to inhibit transcription in E. coli. This inhibition can be relieved by adding lactose or isopropyl-β-D-thiogalactopyranoside (IPTG).
   2873..3461    -  rep_origin     ori: high-copy-number ColE1/pMB1/pBR322/pUC origin of replication
   3635..157     -  CDS            aadA (across the origin): S3AD_ECOLX - Experimental evidence at protein level: Swiss-Prot protein existence level 1. Mediates bacterial resistance to the antibiotics streptomycin and spectinomycin. From Escherichia coli.
