[The description below was written by a language model from this plasmid's Addgene catalogue record and pLannotate feature annotations shown in this document.]
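Description:
pICH75111 is a level 0 coding-sequence module from a Golden Gate modular cloning (MoClo) toolbox for plants, built in the pICH41308 backbone. Although catalogued as a plant expression vector, it is a parts-storage plasmid and not a complete expression unit. The annotated 4,266 nt sequence shows no plant promoter or terminator flanking the insert. It is propagated in E. coli from a high-copy ColE1/pUC-type origin and selected with spectinomycin through the aadA gene, which spans the numbering origin of the circular map. The short gentamicin acetyltransferase, integrase and lacI fragments, and the AmpR promoter annotation, appear to be backbone remnants rather than functional genes, with the first two probably carried over with the resistance cassette.

The payload is the E. coli beta-glucuronidase (GUS, uidA) coding sequence interrupted by two introns. This matches the feature table, where GUS appears as three separate fragments on the minus strand with two unannotated gaps between them. Introns in a GUS reporter generally prevent production of active enzyme in bacteria such as Agrobacterium, which cannot splice them, so staining reflects expression in plant cells. Internal BsaI and BbsI (BpiI) sites were removed by point mutation so that the part is compatible with type IIS assembly. The insert was cloned through BpiI sites that were destroyed in the process, and it can be released with BsaI. The released fragment can then be assembled in one pot with promoter, untranslated region and terminator modules into a transcription unit. The typical use is as a standardised GUS reporter part for building plant expression constructs, for example to assay promoter activity histochemically.
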