Addgene plasmid #50327: pICH75111
Depositing lab: Sylvestre Marillonnet & Nicola Patron. Depositing organization: Leibniz Institute of Plant Biochemistry (IPB). Publication: A golden gate modular cloning toolbox for plants. Engler C, Youles M, Gruetzner R, Ehnert TM, Werner S, Jones JD, Patron NJ, Marillonnet S. ACS Synth Biol. 2014 Nov 21;3(11):839-43. doi: 10.1021/sb4001504. Epub 2014 Feb 20. PubMed 24933124.
Backbone
  Vector backbone: pICH41308
  Vector type: plant expression
Growth in bacteria
  Bacterial resistance: Spectinomycin, 50 μg/mL
  Growth temperature: 37°C
  Growth strain: DH5alpha
  Copy number: High Copy
Gene/Insert
  Gene/Insert name: CDS, beta-glucuronidase (E. coli) with two introns,
  Mutation: BsaI/BbsI sites removed by point-mutation
  Cloning method: Restriction Enzyme; 5′ cloning site BpiI (destroyed during cloning); 3′ cloning site BpiI (destroyed during cloning)
Terms and licenses: Academic/Nonprofit Terms; Industry Terms: Not Available to Industry
Depositor comments: insert can be released with BsaI
How to cite: pICH75111 was a gift from Sylvestre Marillonnet & Nicola Patron (Addgene plasmid # 50327 ; http://n2t.net/addgene:50327 ; RRID:Addgene_50327)
