>Addgene plasmid #50327 | pICH75111 | addgene partial sequence | sequence record 76486 | MoCloF 5'-agcgaggaagcggaagagcg-3'
GCGCGTTGGCCGATTCATTAATCACTCTGTGGTCTCAAATGGGTCAGTCCCTTATGTTACGTCCTGTAGA
AACCCCAACCCGTGAAATCAAAAAACTCGACGGCCTGTGGGCATTCAGTCTGGATCGCGAAAACTGTGGA
ATTGATCAGCGTTGGTGGGAAAGCGCGTTACAAGAAAGCCGGGCAATTGCTGTGCCAGGCAGTTTTAACG
ATCAGTTCGCCGATGCAGATATTCGTAATTATGCGGGCAACGTCTGGTATCAGCGCGAAGTCTTTATACC
GAAAGGTAAGTCTTACTCTCTCTTTTTTGGTCTGTATTTTTAATTTTTTGAAGTATACTATTTGTACTGA
CGCTAATAATCTTTTTTCAGGTTGGGCAGGCCAGCGTATCGTGCTGCGTTTCGATGCGGTCACTCATTAC
GGCAAAGTGTGGGTCAATAATCAGGAAGTGATGGAGCATCAGGGCGGCTATACGCCATTTGAAGCCGATG
TCACGCCGTATGTTATTGCCGGGAAAAGTGTACGTATCACCGTTTGTGTGAACAACGAACTGAACTGGCA
GACTATCCCGCCGGGAATGGTGATTACCGACGAAAACGGCAAGAAAAAGCAGTCTTACTTCCATGATTTC
TTTAACTATGCCGGAATCCATCGCAGCGTAATGCTCTACACCACGCCGAACACCTGGGTGGACGATATCA
CCGTGGTGACGCATGTCGCGCAAGACTGTAACCACGCGTCTGTTGACTGGCAGGTACTTCATGCTTCAAC
GTGTAACTTAAGAGATACTGTGTGAAATTTTATATTTCCATACATTTGCTTGACCTTTGCTTTTTGTCAA
TTTTTTTCCCCTTACAGGTGGTGGCCAATGGTGATGTCAGCGTTGAACTGCGTGATGCGGATCAACAGGT
GGTTGCAACTG
