>Addgene plasmid #50327 | pICH75111 | addgene partial sequence | sequence record 76652 | MoCloR 5'-gccacctgacgtctaagaaacc-3'
TAGGCGTATCACGAGGCCCTTTCGTCCACTGAAGAGCCACTTCGTGGTCTCAAAGCTCATTGTTTGCCTC
CCTGCTGCGGTTTTTCACCGAAGTTCATGCCAGTCCAGCGTTTTTGCAGCAGAAAAGCCGCCGACTTCGG
TTTGCGGTCGCGAGTGAAGATCCCTTTCTTGTTACCGCCAACGCGCAATATGCCTTGCGAGGTCGCAAAA
TCGGCGAAATTCCATACCTGTTCACCGACGACGGCGCTGACGCGATCAAAGACGCGGTGATACATATCCA
GCCATGCACACTGATACTCTTCACTCCACATGTCGGTGTACATTGAGTGCAGCCCGGCTAACGTATCCAC
GCCGTATTCGGTGATGATAATCGGCTGATGCAGTTTCTCCTGCCAGGCCAGAAGTTCTTTTTCCAGTACC
TTCTCTGCCGTTTCCAAATCGCCGCTTTGGACATACCATCCGTAATAACGGTTCAGGCACAGCACATCAA
AGAGATCGCTGATGGTATCGGTGTGAGCGTCGCAGAACATTACATTGACGCAGGTGATCGGACGCGTCGG
GTCGAGTTTACGCGTTGCTTCCGCCAGTGGCGCGAAATATTCCCGTGCACCTTGCGGACGGGTATCCGGT
TCGTTGGCAATACTCCACATCACCACGCTTGGGTGGTTTTTGTCACGCGCTATCAGCTCTTTAATCGCCT
GTAAGTGCGCTTGCTGAGTTTCCCCGTTGACTGCCTCTTCGCTGTACAGTTCTTTCGGCTTGTTGCCCGC
TTCGAAACCAATGCCTAAAGAGAGGTTAAAGCCGACAGCAGCAGTTTCATCAATCACCACGATGCC
